Addgene plasmid #77001: NUAK2 gRNA (BRDN0001144927)
Purpose: 3rd generation lentiviral gRNA plasmid targeting human NUAK2
Depositing lab: John Doench & David Root. Depositing organization: Broad Institute. Publication: Optimized sgRNA design to maximize activity and minimize off-target effects of CRISPR-Cas9. Doench JG, Fusi N, Sullender M, Hegde M, Vaimberg EW, Donovan KF, Smith I, Tothova Z, Wilen C, Orchard R, Virgin HW, Listgarten J, Root DE. Nat Biotechnol. 2016 Jan 18. doi: 10.1038/nbt.3437. PubMed 26780180.
Backbone
  Vector backbone: lentiGuide-Puro
  Backbone manufacturer: Zhang Lab (Addgene plasmid # 52963)
  Vector type: Mammalian Expression, Lentiviral, CRISPR
  Selectable markers: Puromycin
Growth in bacteria
  Bacterial resistance: Ampicillin, 100 μg/mL
  Growth temperature: 37°C
  Growth strain: DH5alpha
  Copy number: High Copy
Gene/Insert
  Gene/Insert name: NUAK2 (alt names: NUAK2; NM_030952.2)
  gRNA/shRNA sequence: AAGATCTGATGCACATACGG
  Species: H. sapiens (human)
  Entrez Gene: NUAK2 (a.k.a. SNARK, FLJ90349, DKFZp434J037, DKFZp686F01113)
  Promoter: hU6
  Cloning method: Unknown
  Sequencing primers: 5′ U6-F; 3′ pS2-R
Terms and licenses: Academic/Nonprofit Terms; Industry Terms: Not Available to Industry
Depositor comments: The gRNA was designed to target the following Genbank reference sequence(s): NM_030952.2. Note that this plasmid does NOT contain Cas9. It should be used in conjunction with lentiCas9-Blast (Addgene #52962) or otherwise with cell lines already expressing Cas9. Browse the full kinome gRNA library at http://www.addgene.org/pooled-library/broadgpp-human-kinome/ or visit http://www.broadinstitute.org/rnai/public/ for detailed protocols and information.
How to cite: NUAK2 gRNA (BRDN0001144927) was a gift from John Doench & David Root (Addgene plasmid # 77001 ; http://n2t.net/addgene:77001 ; RRID:Addgene_77001)
