[The description below was written by a language model from this plasmid's Addgene catalogue record and pLannotate feature annotations shown in this document.]
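Description:
NUAK2 gRNA (BRDN0001144927) is a third-generation lentiviral CRISPR guide plasmid built on the lentiGuide-Puro backbone and designed to deliver a single guide RNA against human NUAK2 (also known as SNARK), a kinase gene. The guide was designed against the NUAK2 reference transcript and belongs to a set of guides covering the human kinome. The plasmid is propagated in E. coli through a high-copy ColE1/pUC-type origin with ampicillin selection (AmpR); an f1 origin, an SV40 origin and remnants of lac and phage-promoter cloning sequences are also annotated in the backbone.

The lentiviral transfer cassette begins with an RSV promoter fused to a truncated HIV-1 5' LTR, which makes genomic RNA production Tat-independent. It continues through the Ψ packaging signal with a partial gag sequence, the Rev response element for nuclear export of the unspliced genome, and a cPPT/CTS that aids nuclear import. It ends in a self-inactivating ΔU3 3' LTR followed by an SV40 polyadenylation signal. Within this unit, a human U6 RNA polymerase III promoter drives the NUAK2-specific spacer joined to the Streptococcus pyogenes Cas9 guide scaffold. A separate EF-1α promoter with its intron A expresses puromycin N-acetyltransferase for selection of transduced mammalian cells, and a WPRE boosts transcript expression.

The plasmid does not encode Cas9, so it is meant to be used together with a separate Cas9 vector or in cells already expressing Cas9. Its typical use is to generate NUAK2 knockouts or loss-of-function cell populations after lentiviral transduction and puromycin selection.
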