Features (pLannotate 1.2.2; 29 found; start..end, strand, type, name):
     14..80      +  CDS            small t antigen (fragment): SV40 (simian virus 40) small t antigen
    106..317     +  promoter       EF-1α core promoter: core promoter for human elongation factor EF-1α
    318..1256    +  intron         EF-1α intron A: intron upstream of the start codon of human EF-1α
   1278..1877    +  CDS            PuroR (fragment): puromycin N-acetyltransferase; pac from Streptomyces; confers resistance to puromycin
   1893..2481    +  misc_feature   WPRE: woodchuck hepatitis virus posttranscriptional regulatory element
   2532..2551    +  misc_feature   cPPT/CTS (fragment): central polypurine tract and central termination sequence of HIV-1
   2553..2786    +  LTR            3' LTR (ΔU3): self-inactivating 3' long terminal repeat (LTR) from HIV-1
   2864..2985    +  polyA_signal   SV40 poly(A) signal: SV40 polyadenylation signal
   3025..3160    +  rep_origin     SV40 ori: SV40 origin of replication
   3181..3199    -  promoter       T7 promoter: promoter for bacteriophage T7 RNA polymerase
   3207..3362    +  CDS            lacZα (fragment): LacZα fragment of β-galactosidase; lacZ fragment
   3367..3795    +  rep_origin     f1 ori (sequence partly withheld): f1 bacteriophage origin of replication; arrow indicates direction of (+) strand synthesis
   3848..3952    +  promoter       AmpR promoter: bla
   3953..4813    +  CDS            AmpR: β-lactamase; bla; confers resistance to ampicillin, carbenicillin, and related antibiotics
   4984..5572    +  rep_origin     ori: high-copy-number ColE1/pMB1/pBR322/pUC origin of replication
   5755..5847    +  CDS            lacI (fragment): lac repressor; lacI; The lac repressor binds to the lac operator to inhibit transcription in E. coli. This inhibition can be relieved by adding lactose or isopropyl-β-D-thiogalactopyranoside (IPTG).
   5860..5881    +  protein_bind   CAP binding site: CAP binding activates transcription in the presence of cAMP. E. coli catabolite activator protein
   5896..5926    +  promoter       lac promoter: promoter for the E. coli lac operon
   5934..5950    +  protein_bind   lac operator: The lac repressor binds to the lac operator to inhibit transcription in E. coli. This inhibition can be relieved by adding lactose or isopropyl-β-D-thiogalactopyranoside (IPTG). lac repressor encoded by lacI
   5995..6013    +  promoter       T3 promoter: promoter for bacteriophage T3 RNA polymerase
   6041..6267    +  promoter       RSV promoter: Rous sarcoma virus enhancer/promoter
   6268..6448    +  LTR            5' LTR (truncated): truncated 5' long terminal repeat (LTR) from HIV-1
   6495..6620    +  misc_feature   HIV-1 Ψ: packaging signal of human immunodeficiency virus type 1
   6604..6967    +  CDS            HIV-1 gag (fragment): gag protein from human immunodeficiency virus 1; gag
   7113..7346    +  misc_feature   RRE: The Rev response element (RRE) of HIV-1 allows for Rev-dependent mRNA export from the nucleus to the cytoplasm.
   7723..7749    +  CDS            Rev (fragment): human immunodeficiency virus 1 (HIV-1) Rev protein; rev; enhances nuclear export of unspliced and incompletely spliced viral mRNAs
   7753..7993    +  promoter       U6 promoter: RNA polymerase III promoter for human U6 snRNA
   8023..8098    +  misc_RNA       gRNA scaffold: guide RNA scaffold for the Streptococcus pyogenes CRISPR/Cas9 system
   8154..8271    +  misc_feature   cPPT/CTS: central polypurine tract and central termination sequence of HIV-1
>Addgene plasmid #77001 | NUAK2 gRNA (BRDN0001144927) | addgene full sequence | sequence record 186922 | Addgene Assembled Sequence
CCCGGGTGCAAAGATGGATAAAGTTTTAAACAGAGAGGAATCTTTGCAGCTAATGGACCTTCTAGGTCTT
GAAAGGAGTGGGAATTGGCTCCGGTGCCCGTCAGTGGGCAGAGCGCACATCGCCCACAGTCCCCGAGAAG
TTGGGGGGAGGGGTCGGCAATTGATCCGGTGCCTAGAGAAGGTGGCGCGGGGTAAACTGGGAAAGTGATG
TCGTGTACTGGCTCCGCCTTTTTCCCGAGGGTGGGGGAGAACCGTATATAAGTGCAGTAGTCGCCGTGAA
CGTTCTTTTTCGCAACGGGTTTGCCGCCAGAACACAGGTAAGTGCCGTGTGTGGTTCCCGCGGGCCTGGC
CTCTTTACGGGTTATGGCCCTTGCGTGCCTTGAATTACTTCCACCTGGCTGCAGTACGTGATTCTTGATC
CCGAGCTTCGGGTTGGAAGTGGGTGGGAGAGTTCGAGGCCTTGCGCTTAAGGAGCCCCTTCGCCTCGTGC
TTGAGTTGAGGCCTGGCCTGGGCGCTGGGGCCGCCGCGTGCGAATCTGGTGGCACCTTCGCGCCTGTCTC
GCTGCTTTCGATAAGTCTCTAGCCATTTAAAATTTTTGATGACCTGCTGCGACGCTTTTTTTCTGGCAAG
ATAGTCTTGTAAATGCGGGCCAAGATCTGCACACTGGTATTTCGGTTTTTGGGGCCGCGGGCGGCGACGG
GGCCCGTGCGTCCCAGCGCACATGTTCGGCGAGGCGGGGCCTGCGAGCGCGGCCACCGAGAATCGGACGG
GGGTAGTCTCAAGCTGGCCGGCCTGCTCTGGTGCCTGGCCTCGCGCCGCCGTGTATCGCCCCGCCCTGGG
CGGCAAGGCTGGCCCGGTCGGCACCAGTTGCGTGAGCGGAAAGATGGCCGCTTCCCGGCCCTGCTGCAGG
GAGCTCAAAATGGAGGACGCGGCGCTCGGGAGAGCGGGCGGGTGAGTCACCCACACAAAGGAAAAGGGCC
TTTCCGTCCTCAGCCGTCGCTTCATGTGACTCCACGGAGTACCGGGCGCCGTCCAGGCACCTCGATTAGT
TCTCGAGCTTTTGGAGTACGTCGTCTTTAGGTTGGGGGGAGGGGTTTTATGCGATGGAGTTTCCCCACAC
TGAGTGGGTGGAGACTGAAGTTAGGCCAGCTTGGCACTTGATGTAATTCTCCTTGGAATTTGCCCTTTTT
GAGTTTGGATCTTGGTTCATTCTCAAGCCTCAGACAGTGGTTCAAAGTTTTTTTCTTCCATTTCAGGTGT
CGTGACGTACGGCCACCATGACCGAGTACAAGCCCACGGTGCGCCTCGCCACCCGCGACGACGTCCCCAG
GGCCGTACGCACCCTCGCCGCCGCGTTCGCCGACTACCCCGCCACGCGCCACACCGTCGATCCGGACCGC
CACATCGAGCGGGTCACCGAGCTGCAAGAACTCTTCCTCACGCGCGTCGGGCTCGACATCGGCAAGGTGT
GGGTCGCGGACGACGGCGCCGCCGTGGCGGTCTGGACCACGCCGGAGAGCGTCGAAGCGGGGGCGGTGTT
CGCCGAGATCGGCCCGCGCATGGCCGAGTTGAGCGGTTCCCGGCTGGCCGCGCAGCAACAGATGGAAGGC
CTCCTGGCGCCGCACCGGCCCAAGGAGCCCGCGTGGTTCCTGGCCACCGTCGGAGTCTCGCCCGACCACC
AGGGCAAGGGTCTGGGCAGCGCCGTCGTGCTCCCCGGAGTGGAGGCGGCCGAGCGCGCCGGGGTGCCCGC
CTTCCTGGAGACCTCCGCGCCCCGCAACCTCCCCTTCTACGAGCGGCTCGGCTTCACCGTCACCGCCGAC
GTCGAGGTGCCCGAAGGACCGCGCACCTGGTGCATGACCCGCAAGCCCGGTGCCTGAACGCGTTAAGTCG
ACAATCAACCTCTGGATTACAAAATTTGTGAAAGATTGACTGGTATTCTTAACTATGTTGCTCCTTTTAC
GCTATGTGGATACGCTGCTTTAATGCCTTTGTATCATGCTATTGCTTCCCGTATGGCTTTCATTTTCTCC
TCCTTGTATAAATCCTGGTTGCTGTCTCTTTATGAGGAGTTGTGGCCCGTTGTCAGGCAACGTGGCGTGG
TGTGCACTGTGTTTGCTGACGCAACCCCCACTGGTTGGGGCATTGCCACCACCTGTCAGCTCCTTTCCGG
GACTTTCGCTTTCCCCCTCCCTATTGCCACGGCGGAACTCATCGCCGCCTGCCTTGCCCGCTGCTGGACA
GGGGCTCGGCTGTTGGGCACTGACAATTCCGTGGTGTTGTCGGGGAAATCATCGTCCTTTCCTTGGCTGC
TCGCCTGTGTTGCCACCTGGATTCTGCGCGGGACGTCCTTCTGCTACGTCCCTTCGGCCCTCAATCCAGC
GGACCTTCCTTCCCGCGGCCTGCTGCCGGCTCTGCGGCCTCTTCCGCGTCTTCGCCTTCGCCCTCAGACG
AGTCGGATCTCCCTTTGGGCCGCCTCCCCGCGTCGACTTTAAGACCAATGACTTACAAGGCAGCTGTAGA
TCTTAGCCACTTTTTAAAAGAAAAGGGGGGACTGGAAGGGCTAATTCACTCCCAACGAAGACAAGATCTG
CTTTTTGCTTGTACTGGGTCTCTCTGGTTAGACCAGATCTGAGCCTGGGAGCTCTCTGGCTAACTAGGGA
ACCCACTGCTTAAGCCTCAATAAAGCTTGCCTTGAGTGCTTCAAGTAGTGTGTGCCCGTCTGTTGTGTGA
CTCTGGTAACTAGAGATCCCTCAGACCCTTTTAGTCAGTGTGGAAAATCTCTAGCAGTACGTATAGTAGT
TCATGTCATCTTATTATTCAGTATTTATAACTTGCAAAGAAATGAATATCAGAGAGTGAGAGGAACTTGT
TTATTGCAGCTTATAATGGTTACAAATAAAGCAATAGCATCACAAATTTCACAAATAAAGCATTTTTTTC
ACTGCATTCTAGTTGTGGTTTGTCCAAACTCATCAATGTATCTTATCATGTCTGGCTCTAGCTATCCCGC
CCCTAACTCCGCCCATCCCGCCCCTAACTCCGCCCAGTTCCGCCCATTCTCCGCCCCATGGCTGACTAAT
TTTTTTTATTTATGCAGAGGCCGAGGCCGCCTCGGCCTCTGAGCTATTCCAGAAGTAGTGAGGAGGCTTT
TTTGGAGGCCTAGGGACGTACCCAATTCGCCCTATAGTGAGTCGTATTACGCGCGCTCACTGGCCGTCGT
TTTACAACGTCGTGACTGGGAAAACCCTGGCGTTACCCAACTTAATCGCCTTGCAGCACATCCCCCTTTC
GCCAGCTGGCGTAATAGCGAAGAGGCCCGCACCGATCGCCCTTCCCAACAGTTGCGCAGCCTGAATGGCG
AATGGG
[124 nt withheld, positions 3367-3490]
C
[91 nt withheld, positions 3492-3582]
A
[49 nt withheld, positions 3584-3632]
CCTTTGACGTTGGAGTCCACGTTCTTT
[37 nt withheld, positions 3660-3696]
ACCCTATCTCGGTCTATTCTTTTGATTTATAAGGGATTTTGCCGATTTCGGCCTATTGGTTAAAAAATGA
GCTGATTTAACAAAAATTTAACGCGAATTTTAACAAAATATTAACGCTTACAATTTAGGTGGCACTTTTC
GGGGAAATGTGCGCGGAACCCCTATTTGTTTATTTTTCTAAATACATTCAAATATGTATCCGCTCATGAG
ACAATAACCCTGATAAATGCTTCAATAATATTGAAAAAGGAAGAGTATGAGTATTCAACATTTCCGTGTC
GCCCTTATTCCCTTTTTTGCGGCATTTTGCCTTCCTGTTTTTGCTCACCCAGAAACGCTGGTGAAAGTAA
AAGATGCTGAAGATCAGTTGGGTGCACGAGTGGGTTACATCGAACTGGATCTCAACAGCGGTAAGATCCT
TGAGAGTTTTCGCCCCGAAGAACGTTTTCCAATGATGAGCACTTTTAAAGTTCTGCTATGTGGCGCGGTA
TTATCCCGTATTGACGCCGGGCAAGAGCAACTCGGTCGCCGCATACACTATTCTCAGAATGACTTGGTTG
AGTACTCACCAGTCACAGAAAAGCATCTTACGGATGGCATGACAGTAAGAGAATTATGCAGTGCTGCCAT
AACCATGAGTGATAACACTGCGGCCAACTTACTTCTGACAACGATCGGAGGACCGAAGGAGCTAACCGCT
TTTTTGCACAACATGGGGGATCATGTAACTCGCCTTGATCGTTGGGAACCGGAGCTGAATGAAGCCATAC
CAAACGACGAGCGTGACACCACGATGCCTGTAGCAATGGCAACAACGTTGCGCAAACTATTAACTGGCGA
ACTACTTACTCTAGCTTCCCGGCAACAATTAATAGACTGGATGGAGGCGGATAAAGTTGCAGGACCACTT
CTGCGCTCGGCCCTTCCGGCTGGCTGGTTTATTGCTGATAAATCTGGAGCCGGTGAGCGTGGGTCTCGCG
GTATCATTGCAGCACTGGGGCCAGATGGTAAGCCCTCCCGTATCGTAGTTATCTACACGACGGGGAGTCA
GGCAACTATGGATGAACGAAATAGACAGATCGCTGAGATAGGTGCCTCACTGATTAAGCATTGGTAACTG
TCAGACCAAGTTTACTCATATATACTTTAGATTGATTTAAAACTTCATTTTTAATTTAAAAGGATCTAGG
TGAAGATCCTTTTTGATAATCTCATGACCAAAATCCCTTAACGTGAGTTTTCGTTCCACTGAGCGTCAGA
CCCCGTAGAAAAGATCAAAGGATCTTCTTGAGATCCTTTTTTTCTGCGCGTAATCTGCTGCTTGCAAACA
AAAAAACCACCGCTACCAGCGGTGGTTTGTTTGCCGGATCAAGAGCTACCAACTCTTTTTCCGAAGGTAA
CTGGCTTCAGCAGAGCGCAGATACCAAATACTGTTCTTCTAGTGTAGCCGTAGTTAGGCCACCACTTCAA
GAACTCTGTAGCACCGCCTACATACCTCGCTCTGCTAATCCTGTTACCAGTGGCTGCTGCCAGTGGCGAT
AAGTCGTGTCTTACCGGGTTGGACTCAAGACGATAGTTACCGGATAAGGCGCAGCGGTCGGGCTGAACGG
GGGGTTCGTGCACACAGCCCAGCTTGGAGCGAACGACCTACACCGAACTGAGATACCTACAGCGTGAGCT
ATGAGAAAGCGCCACGCTTCCCGAAGGGAGAAAGGCGGACAGGTATCCGGTAAGCGGCAGGGTCGGAACA
GGAGAGCGCACGAGGGAGCTTCCAGGGGGAAACGCCTGGTATCTTTATAGTCCTGTCGGGTTTCGCCACC
TCTGACTTGAGCGTCGATTTTTGTGATGCTCGTCAGGGGGGCGGAGCCTATGGAAAAACGCCAGCAACGC
GGCCTTTTTACGGTTCCTGGCCTTTTGCTGGCCTTTTGCTCACATGTTCTTTCCTGCGTTATCCCCTGAT
TCTGTGGATAACCGTATTACCGCCTTTGAGTGAGCTGATACCGCTCGCCGCAGCCGAACGACCGAGCGCA
GCGAGTCAGTGAGCGAGGAAGCGGAAGAGCGCCCAATACGCAAACCGCCTCTCCCCGCGCGTTGGCCGAT
TCATTAATGCAGCTGGCACGACAGGTTTCCCGACTGGAAAGCGGGCAGTGAGCGCAACGCAATTAATGTG
AGTTAGCTCACTCATTAGGCACCCCAGGCTTTACACTTTATGCTTCCGGCTCGTATGTTGTGTGGAATTG
TGAGCGGATAACAATTTCACACAGGAAACAGCTATGACCATGATTACGCCAAGCGCGCAATTAACCCTCA
CTAAAGGGAACAAAAGCTGGAGCTGCAAGCTTAATGTAGTCTTATGCAATACTCTTGTAGTCTTGCAACA
TGGTAACGATGAGTTAGCAACATGCCTTACAAGGAGAGAAAAAGCACCGTGCATGCCGATTGGTGGAAGT
AAGGTGGTACGATCGTGCCTTATTAGGAAGGCAACAGACGGGTCTGACATGGATTGGACGAACCACTGAA
TTGCCGCATTGCAGAGATATTGTATTTAAGTGCCTAGCTCGATACATAAACGGGTCTCTCTGGTTAGACC
AGATCTGAGCCTGGGAGCTCTCTGGCTAACTAGGGAACCCACTGCTTAAGCCTCAATAAAGCTTGCCTTG
AGTGCTTCAAGTAGTGTGTGCCCGTCTGTTGTGTGACTCTGGTAACTAGAGATCCCTCAGACCCTTTTAG
TCAGTGTGGAAAATCTCTAGCAGTGGCGCCCGAACAGGGACTTGAAAGCGAAAGGGAAACCAGAGGAGCT
CTCTCGACGCAGGACTCGGCTTGCTGAAGCGCGCACGGCAAGAGGCGAGGGGCGGCGACTGGTGAGTACG
CCAAAAATTTTGACTAGCGGAGGCTAGAAGGAGAGAGATGGGTGCGAGAGCGTCAGTATTAAGCGGGGGA
GAATTAGATCGCGATGGGAAAAAATTCGGTTAAGGCCAGGGGGAAAGAAAAAATATAAATTAAAACATAT
AGTATGGGCAAGCAGGGAGCTAGAACGATTCGCAGTTAATCCTGGCCTGTTAGAAACATCAGAAGGCTGT
AGACAAATACTGGGACAGCTACAACCATCCCTTCAGACAGGATCAGAAGAACTTAGATCATTATATAATA
CAGTAGCAACCCTCTATTGTGTGCATCAAAGGATAGAGATAAAAGACACCAAGGAAGCTTTAGACAAGAT
AGAGGAAGAGCAAAACAAAAGTAAGACCACCGCACAGCAAGCGGCCGCTGATCTTCAGACCTGGAGGAGG
AGATATGAGGGACAATTGGAGAAGTGAATTATATAAATATAAAGTAGTAAAAATTGAACCATTAGGAGTA
GCACCCACCAAGGCAAAGAGAAGAGTGGTGCAGAGAGAAAAAAGAGCAGTGGGAATAGGAGCTTTGTTCC
TTGGGTTCTTGGGAGCAGCAGGAAGCACTATGGGCGCAGCGTCAATGACGCTGACGGTACAGGCCAGACA
ATTATTGTCTGGTATAGTGCAGCAGCAGAACAATTTGCTGAGGGCTATTGAGGCGCAACAGCATCTGTTG
CAACTCACAGTCTGGGGCATCAAGCAGCTCCAGGCAAGAATCCTGGCTGTGGAAAGATACCTAAAGGATC
AACAGCTCCTGGGGATTTGGGGTTGCTCTGGAAAACTCATTTGCACCACTGCTGTGCCTTGGAATGCTAG
TTGGAGTAATAAATCTCTGGAACAGATTTGGAATCACACGACCTGGATGGAGTGGGACAGAGAAATTAAC
AATTACACAAGCTTAATACACTCCTTAATTGAAGAATCGCAAAACCAGCAAGAAAAGAATGAACAAGAAT
TATTGGAATTAGATAAATGGGCAAGTTTGTGGAATTGGTTTAACATAACAAATTGGCTGTGGTATATAAA
ATTATTCATAATGATAGTAGGAGGCTTGGTAGGTTTAAGAATAGTTTTTGCTGTACTTTCTATAGTGAAT
AGAGTTAGGCAGGGATATTCACCATTATCGTTTCAGACCCACCTCCCAACCCCGAGGGGACCCAGAGAGG
GCCTATTTCCCATGATTCCTTCATATTTGCATATACGATACAAGGCTGTTAGAGAGATAATTAGAATTAA
TTTGACTGTAAACACAAAGATATTAGTACAAAATACGTGACGTAGAAAGTAATAATTTCTTGGGTAGTTT
GCAGTTTTAAAATTATGTTTTAAAATGGACTATCATATGCTTACCGTAACTTGAAAGTATTTCGATTTCT
TGGCTTTATATATCTTGTGGAAAGGACGAAACACCGAAGATCTGATGCACATACGGGTTTTAGAGCTAGA
AATAGCAAGTTAAAATAAGGCTAGTCCGTTATCAACTTGAAAAAGTGGCACCGAGTCGGTGCTTTTTTAA
GCTTGGCGTAACTAGATCTTGAGACAAATGGCAGTATTCATCCACAATTTTAAAAGAAAAGGGGGGATTG
GGGGGTACAGTGCAGGGGAAAGAATAGTAGACATAATAGCAACAGACATACAAACTAAAGAATTACAAAA
ACAAATTACAAAAATTCAAAATTTTCGGGTTTATTACAGGGACAGCAGAGATCCACTTTGGCGCCGGCTC
GAGGGGG
