>Addgene plasmid #77001 | NUAK2 gRNA (BRDN0001144927) | depositor partial sequence | sequence record 144461 | Target Sequence
AAGATCTGATGCACATACGG
