>Addgene plasmid #77001 | NUAK2 gRNA (BRDN0001144927) | addgene partial sequence | sequence record 186921 | hU6-F
AGAAAGTAATAATTTCTTGGGTAGTTTGCAGTTTTAAAATTATGTTTTAAAATGGACTATCATATGCTTA
CCGTAACTTGAAAGTATTTCGATTTCTTGGCTTTATATATCTTGTGGAAAGGACGAAACACCGAAGATCT
GATGCACATACGGGTTTTAGAGCTAGAAATAGCAAGTTAAAATAAGGCTAGTCCGTTATCAACTTGAAAA
AGTGGCACCGAGTCGGTGCTTTTTTAAGCTTGGCGTAACTAGATCTTGAGACAAATGGCAGTATTCATCC
ACAATTTTAAAAGAAAAGGGGGGATTGGGGGGTACAGTGCAGGGGAAAGAATAGTAGACATAATAGCAAC
AGACATACAAACTAAAGAATTACAAAAACAAATTACAAAAATTCAAAATTTTCGGGTTTATTACAGGGAC
AGCAGAGATCCACTTTGGCGCCGGCTCGAGGGGGCCCGGGTGCAAAGATGGATAAAGTTTTAAACAGAGA
GGAATCTTTGCAGCTAATGGACCTTCTAGGTCTTGAAAGGAGTGGGAATTGGCTCCGGTGCCCGTCAGTG
GGCAGAGCGC
